>Addgene plasmid #14035 | pB18cmBFP1A5 | depositor full sequence | sequence record 7793 | Author sequence
GTGCTGCTGAAGTTGCCCGCAACAGAGAGTGGAACCAACCGGTGATACCACGATACTATGACTGAGAGTC
AACGCCATGAGCGGCCTCATTTCTTATTCTGAGTTACAACAGTCCGCACCGCTGTCCGGTAGCTCCTTCC
GGTGGGCGCGGGGCATGACTATCGTCGCCGCACTTATGACTGTCTTCTTTATCATGCAACTCGTAGGACA
GGTGCCGGCAGCGCCCAACAGTCCCCCGGCCACGGGGCCTGCCACCATACCCACGCCGAAACAAGCGCCC
TGCACCATTATGTTCCGGATCTGCATCGCAGGATGCTGCTGGCTACCCTGTGGAACACCTACATCTGTAT
TAACGAAGCGCTAACCGTTTTTATCAGGCTCTGGGAGGCAGAATAAATGATCATATCGTCAATTATTACC
TCCACGGGGAGAGCCTGAGCAAACTGGCCTCAGGCATTTGAGAAGCACACGGTCACACTGCTTCCGGTAG
TCAATAAACCGGTAAACCAGCAATAGACATAAGCGGCTATTTAACGACCCTGCCCTGAACCGACGACCGG
GTCGAATTTGCTTTCGAATTTCTGCCATTCATCCGCTTATTATCACTTATTCAGGCGTAGCACCAGGCGT
TTAAGGGCACCAATAACTGCCTTAAAAAAATTACGCCCCGCCCTGCCACTCATCGCAGTACTGTTGTAAT
TCATTAAGCATTCTGCCGACATGGAAGCCATCACAGACGGCATGATGAACCTGAATCGCCAGCGGCATCA
GCACCTTGTCGCCTTGCGTATAATATTTGCCCATGGTGAAAACGGGGGCGAAGAAGTTGTCCATATTGGC
CACGTTTAAATCAAAACTGGTGAAACTCACCCAGGGATTGGCTGAGACGAAAAACATATTCTCAATAAAC
CCTTTAGGGAAATAGGCCAGGTTTTCACCGTAACACGCCACATCTTGCGAATATATGTGTAGAAACTGCC
GGAAATCGTCGTGGTATTCACTCCAGAGCGATGAAAACGTTTCAGTTTGCTCATGGAAAACGGTGTAACA
AGGGTGAACACTATCCCATATCACCAGCTCACCGTCTTTCATTGCCATACGGAATTCCGGATGAGCATTC
ATCAGGCGGGCAAGAATGTGAATAAAGGCCGGATAAAACTTGTGCTTATTTTTCTTTACGGTCTTTAAAA
AGGCCGTAATATCCAGCTGAACGGTCTGGTTATAGGTACATTGAGCAACTGACTGAAATGCCTCAAAATG
TTCTTTACGATGCCATTGGGATATATCAACGGTGGTATATCCAGTGATTTTTTTCTCCATTTTAGCTTCC
TTAGCTCCTGAAAATCTCGATAACTCAAAAAATACGCCCGGTAGTGATCTTATTTCATTATGGTGAAAGT
TGGAACCTCTTACGCAAACTATTAACTGGCGAACTACTTACTCTAGCTTCCCGGCAACAATTAATAGACT
GGATGGAGGCGGATAAAGTTGCAGGACCACTTCTGCGCTCGGCCCTTCCGGCTGGCTGGTTTATTGCTGA
TAAATCTGGAGCCGGTGAGCGTGGGTCTCGCGGTATCATTGCAGCACTGGGGCCAGATGGTAAGCCCTCC
CGTATCGTAGTTATCTACACGACGGGGAGTCAGGCAACTATGGATGAACGAAATAGACAGATCGCTGAGA
TAGGTGCCTCACTGATTAAGCATTGGTAACTGTCAGACCAAGTTTACTCATATATACTTTAGATTGATT
[125 nt withheld, positions 1750-1874]
C
[141 nt withheld, positions 1876-2016]
CCTTTGACGTTGGAGTCCACGTTCTTTAATAGTGGACTCTTGTTCCAAACTTGAACAACACTCAACCCTA
TCTCGGGCTATTCTTTTGATTTATAAGGGATTTTGCCGATTTCGGCCTATTGGTTAAAAAATGAGCTGAT
TTAACAAAAATTTAACGCGAATTTTAACAAAATATTAACGTTTACAATTTAAAAGGATCTAGGTGAAGAT
CCTTTTTGATAATCTCATGACCAAAATCCCTTAACGTGAGTTTTCGTTCCACTGAGCGTCAGACCCCGTA
GAAAAGATCAAAGGATCTTCTTGAGATCCTTTTTTTCTGCGCGTAATCTGCTGCTTGCAAACAAAAAAAC
CACCGCTACCAGCGGTGGTTTGTTTGCCGGATCAAGAGCTACCAACTCTTTTTCCGAAGGTAACTGGCTT
CAGCAGAGCGCAGATACCAAATACTGTCCTTCTAGTGTAGCCGTAGTTAGGCCACCACTTCAAGAACTCT
GTAGCACCGCCTACATACCTCGCTCTGCTAATCCTGTTACCAGTGGCTGCTGCCAGTGGCGATAAGTCGT
GTCTTACCGGGTTGGACTCAAGACGATAGTTACCGGATAAGGCGCAGCGGTCGGGCTGAACGGGGGGTTC
GTGCACACAGCCCAGCTTGGAGCGAACGACCTACACCGAACTGAGATACCTACAGCGTGAGCTATGAGAA
AGCGCCACGCTTCCCGAAGGGAGAAAGGCGGACAGGTATCCGGTAAGCGGCAGGGTCGGAACAGGAGAGC
GCACGAGGGAGCTTCCAGGGGGAAACGCCTGGTATCTTTATAGTCCTGTCGGGTTTCGCCACCTCTGACT
TGAGCGTCGATTTTTGTGATGCTCGTCAGGGGGGCGGAGCCTATGGAAAAACGCCAGCAACGCGGCCTTT
TTACGGTTCCTGGCCTTTTGCTGGCCTTTTGCTCACATGTTCTTTCCTGCGTTATCCCCTGATTCTGTGG
ATAACCGTATTACCGCCTTTGAGTGAGCTGATACCGCTCGCCGCAGCCGAACGACCGAGCGCAGCGAGTC
AGTGAGCGAGGAAGCGGAAGAGCGCCTGATGCGGTATTTTCTCCTTACGCATCTGTGCGGTATTTCACAC
CGCATATGGTGCACTCTCAGTACAATCTGCTCTGATGCCGCATAGTTAAGCCAGTATACACTCCGCTATC
GCTACGTGACTGGGTCATGGCTGCGCCCCGACACCCGCCAACACCCGCTGACGCGCCCTGACGGGCTTGT
CTGCTCCCGGCATCCGCTTACAGACAAGCTGTGACCGTCTCCGGGAGCTGCATGTGTCAGAGGTTTTCAC
CGTCATCACCGAAACGCGCGAGGCAGCAAGGAGATGGCGCCCAACAGTCCCCCGGCCACGGGGCCTGCCA
CCATACCCACGCCGAAACAAGCGCTCATGAGCCCGAAGTGGCGAGCCCGATCTTCCCCATCGGTGATGTC
GGCGATATAGGCGCCAGCAACCGCACCTGTGGCGCCGGTGATGCCGGCCACGATGCGTCCGGCGTAGAGG
ATCTGCTCATGTTTGACAGCTTATCATCGATGCATAATGTGCCTGTCAAATGGACGAAGCAGGGATTCTG
CAAACCCTATGCTACTCCGTCAAGCCGTCAATTGTCTGATTCGTTACCAATTATGACAACTTGACGGCTA
CATCATTCACTTTTTCTTCACAACCGGCACGGAACTCGCTCGGGCTGGCCCCGGTGCATTTTTTAAATAC
CCGCGAGAAATAGAGTTGATCGTCAAAACCAACATTGCGACCGACGGTGGCGATAGGCATCCGGGTGGTG
CTCAAAAGCAGCTTCGCCTGGCTGATACGTTGGTCCTCGCGCCAGCTTAAGACGCTAATCCCTAACTGCT
GGCGGAAAAGATGTGACAGACGCGACGGCGACAAGCAAACATGCTGTGCGACGCTGGCGATATCAAAATT
GCTGTCTGCCAGGTGATCGCTGATGTACTGACAAGCCTCGCGTACCCGATTATCCATCGGTGGATGGAGC
GACTCGTTAATCGCTTCCATGCGCCGCAGTAACAATTGCTCAAGCAGATTTATCGCCAGCAGCTCCGAAT
AGCGCCCTTCCCCTTGCCCGGCGTTAATGATTTGCCCAAACAGGTCGCTGAAATGCGGCTGGTGCGCTTC
ATCCGGGCGAAAGAACCCCGTATTGGCAAATATTGACGGCCAGTTAAGCCATTCATGCCAGTAGGCGCGC
GGACGAAAGTAAACCCACTGGTGATACCATTCGCGAGCCTCCGGATGACGACCGTAGTGATGAATCTCTC
CTGGCGGGAACAGCAAAATATCACCCGGTCGGCAAACAAATTCTCGTCCCTGATTTTTCACCACCCCCTG
ACCGCGAATGGTGAGATTGAGAATATAACCTTTCATTCCCAGCGGTCGGTCGATAAAAAAATCGAGATAA
CCGTTGGCCTCAATCGGCGTTAAACCCGCCACCAGATGGGCATTAAACGAGTATCCCGGCAGCAGGGGAT
CATTTTGCGCTTCAGCCATACTTTTCATACTCCCGCCATTCAGAGAAGAAACCAATTGTCCATATTGCAT
CAGACATTGCCGTCACTGCGTCTTTTACTGGCTCTTCTCGCTAACCAAACCGGTAACCCCGCTTATTAAA
AGCATTCTGTAACAAAGCGGGACCAAAGCCATGACAAAAACGCGTAACAAAAGTGTCTATAATCACGGCA
GAAAAGTCCACATTGATTATTTGCACGGCGTCACACTTTGCTATGCCATAGCATTTTTATCCATAAGATT
AGCGGATCCTACCTGACGCTTTTTATCGCAACTCTCTACTGTTTCTCCATACCCGTTTTTTTGGGCTAGC
GAATTCGAGCTCGGCCACGAAGGCCAGGAGTGAAACGATGTCTAAAGGTGAAGAATTATTTACTGGTGTT
GTCCCAATTTTGGTTGAATTAGATGGTGATGTTAATGGTCACAAATTTTCTGTCTCCGGTGAAGGTGAAG
GTGATGCTACGTACGGTAAATTGACCTTAAAATTTATTTGTACTACTGGTAAATTGCCAGTTCCATGGCC
AACCTTAGTAACTACTTTGAGCCATGGTGTTCAATGTTTTTCTAGATACCCAGATCATATGAAACAACAT
GACTTTTTCAAGTCTGCCATGCCAGAAGGTTATGTTCAAGAAAGAACTATTTTTTTCAAAGATGACGGTA
ACTACAAGACCAGAGCTGAAGTCAAGTTTGAAGGTGATACCTTAGTTAATAGAATCGAATTAAAAGGTAT
TGATTTTAAAGAAGATGGTAACATTTTAGGTCACAAATTGGAATACAACGCCAACTCTCACAATATATAC
ATCATGGCTGACAAACAAAAGAATGGTATCAAAGCGAACTTCAAAATTAGACACAACATTGAAGATGGTT
CTGTTCAATTAGCTGACCATTATCAACAAAATACTCCAATTGGTGATGGTCCAGTCTTGTTACCAGACAA
CCATTACTTATCCACCCAATCAGCCTTATCCAAAGATCCAAACGAAAAGAGAGACCACATGGTCCTGTTA
GAATTTAGGACTGCTGCTGGTATTACCCATGGTATGGATGAATTGTACAAACACCACCACCACCACCACT
AAGGCCAAGGTGGCCGGTACCCGGGGATCCTCTAGAGTCGACCTGCAGGCATGCAAGCTTGGCTGTTTTG
GCGGATGAGAGAAGATTTTCAGCCTGATACAGATTAAATCAGAACGCAGAAGCGGTCTGATAAAACAGAA
TTTGCCTGGCGGCAGTAGCGCGGTGGTCCCACCTGACCCCATGCCGAACTCAGAAGTGAAACGCCGTAGC
GCCGATGGTAGTGTGGGGTCTCCCCATGCGAGAGTAGGGAACTGCCAGGCATCAAATAAAACGAAAGGCT
CAGTCGAAAGACTGGGCCTTTCGTTTTATCTGTTGTTTGTCGGTGAACGCTCTCCTGAGTAGGACAAATC
CGCCGGGAGCGGATTTGAACGTTGCGAAGCAACGGCCCGGAGGGTGGCGGGCAGGACGCCCGCCATAAAC
TGCCAGGCATCAAATTAAGCAGAAGGCCATCCTGACGGATGGCCTTTTTGCGTTTCTACAAACTCTTTTG
TTTATTTTTCTAAATACATTCAAATATGTATCCGCTCATGAGACAATAACCCTGATAAATGCTTCAATAA
TATTGAAAAAGGAAGAGTATGAGTATTCAACATTTCCGTGTCGCCCTTATTCCCTTTTTTGCGGCATTTT
GCCTTCCTGTTTTTGCTCACCCAGAAACGCTGGTGAAAGTAAAAGATGCTGAAGATCAGTTGGGTGCACG
AGTGGGTTACATCGAACTGGATCTCAACAGCGGTAAGATCCTTGAGAGTTTTCGCCCCGAAGAACGTTTT
CCAATGATGAGCACTTTTAAAGTTCTGCTATGTGGCGCGGTATTATCCCGTGTTGACGCCGGGCAAGAGC
AACTCGGTCGCCGCATACACTATTCTCAGAATGACTTGGTTGAGTACTCACCAGTCACAGAAAAGCATCT
TACGGATGGCATGACAGTAAGAGAATTATGCAGTGCTGCCATAACCATGAGTGATAACACTGCGGCCAAC
TTACTTCTGACAACGATCGGAGGACCGAAGGAGCTAACCGCTTTTTTGCACAACATGGGGGATCATGTAA
CTCGCCTTGATCGTTGGGAACCGGAGCTGAATGAAGCCATACCAAACGACGAGCGTGACACCACGATGCC
TGCAGCAATGGCAACAACGTTGC
Features (pLannotate 1.2.2; 22 found; start..end, strand, type, name):
    131..224     +  CDS            TcR (fragment): tetracycline efflux protein; tet; confers resistance to tetracycline
    221..278     -  CDS            TcR (fragment): tetracycline efflux protein; tet; confers resistance to tetracycline
    265..363     +  CDS            YPB2_ECOLX (fragment): Protein predicted: Swiss-Prot protein existence level 4. From Escherichia coli.
    661..1320    -  CDS            CmR: chloramphenicol acetyltransferase; cat; confers resistance to chloramphenicol
   1321..1414    -  promoter       cat promoter (fragment): promoter of the E. coli cat gene encoding chloramphenicol acetyltransferase
   1413..1708    +  CDS            bla(M) (fragment): β-lactamase lacking the signal sequence; bla(M); allows cytosolic expression of β-lactamase
   1751..2206    +  rep_origin     f1 ori (sequence partly withheld): f1 bacteriophage origin of replication; arrow indicates direction of (+) strand synthesis
   2317..2905    +  rep_origin     ori: high-copy-number ColE1/pMB1/pBR322/pUC origin of replication
   3091..3231    -  misc_feature   bom: basis of mobility region from pBR322
   3333..3373    -  CDS            rop (fragment): Rop protein, which maintains plasmids at low copy number; rop
   3372..3559    -  CDS            TcR (fragment): tetracycline efflux protein; tet; confers resistance to tetracycline
   3569..3587    +  promoter       tet promoter (fragment): E. coli promoter for tetracycline efflux protein gene
   3677..4555    -  CDS            araC: L-arabinose regulatory protein; araC
   4582..4866    +  promoter       araBAD promoter: araBAD; promoter of the L-arabinose operon of E. coli; the araC regulatory gene is transcribed in the opposite direction (Guzman et al., 1995)
   4924..5637    +  CDS            BFP.A5: BFP.A5 is a basic (constitutively fluorescent) blue fluorescent protein published in 2006, derived from Aequorea victoria.
   5638..5655    +  CDS            9xHis (fragment): 9xHis affinity tag
   5671..5716    +  misc_feature   MCS (fragment): pUC18/19 multiple cloning site
   5800..5915    +  ncRNA          5S rRNA: Accession: RF00001 - 5S ribosomal RNA
   5919..6005    +  terminator     rrnB T1 terminator: Escherichia coli rrnB; transcription terminator T1 from the E. coli rrnB gene
   6097..6124    +  terminator     rrnB T2 terminator: transcription terminator T2 from the E. coli rrnB gene
   6143..6234    +  promoter       AmpR promoter: bla
   6235..1       +  CDS            AmpR (fragment) (across the origin): β-lactamase; bla; confers resistance to ampicillin, carbenicillin, and related antibiotics
