[The description below was written by a language model from this plasmid's Addgene catalogue record and pLannotate feature annotations shown in this document.]
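Description:
pB18cmBFP1A5 is a bacterial expression plasmid built on pBAD18-Cm that places an engineered blue fluorescent protein, BFP1A5, under arabinose-inducible control in E. coli. The author sequence is about 6.8 kb. It replicates from a ColE1/pMB1-type origin, recorded as high copy, and retains the pBR322 bom mobilisation region and an f1 phage origin that would permit single-stranded DNA production. Selection is with chloramphenicol through an intact cat (CmR) gene and its promoter. The β-lactamase and tetracycline efflux sequences in the feature table are annotated only as fragments, apparently remnants of the backbone's construction, as is a short piece of rop, and the catalogue entry lists only chloramphenicol resistance.

The expression unit consists of the araC regulator gene transcribed divergently from the araBAD promoter, so that transcription is kept low without L-arabinose and switched on when it is added. Downstream lies the BFP.A5 coding sequence, a constitutively fluorescent blue variant derived from the Aequorea victoria fluorescent protein, fused at its C terminus to a 6xHis tag for metal-affinity purification. The tag's 18 nt annotation, labelled as a 9xHis fragment, is consistent with six histidines. The insert is flanked by SfiI sites that were preserved on cloning, allowing the gene to be excised or exchanged, and the record notes codon optimisation for yeast and bacteria. A partial pUC-type polylinker, a 5S rRNA segment and the rrnB T1 and T2 terminators follow the open reading frame and end transcription.

The associated publication describes blue fluorescent proteins with enhanced brightness and photostability obtained from a structurally targeted library. The plasmid therefore serves for regulated bacterial production, purification and characterisation of this BFP variant.
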