Addgene plasmid #14035: pB18cmBFP1A5
Depositing lab: Patrick Daugherty. Depositing organization: University of California, Santa Barbara. Publication: Blue fluorescent proteins with enhanced brightness and photostability from a structurally targeted library. Mena MA, Treynor TP, Mayo SL, Daugherty PS. Nat Biotechnol. 2006 Dec . 24(12):1569-71. 10.1038/nbt1264 PubMed 17115054.
Backbone
  Vector backbone: pBAD18-Cm
  Backbone size w/o insert (bp): 6026
  Vector type: Bacterial Expression ; Yeast/Bacteria optimized codons
Growth in bacteria
  Bacterial resistance: Chloramphenicol, 25 μg/mL
  Growth temperature: 37°C
  Growth strain: DH5alpha
  Copy number: High Copy
Gene/Insert
  Gene/Insert name: BFP1A5
  Tag / fusion protein: 6xHis (C terminal on insert)
  Cloning method: Restriction Enzyme; 5′ cloning site SfiI (not destroyed); 3′ cloning site SfiI (not destroyed)
  Sequencing primers: 5′ See map
Terms and licenses: Academic/Nonprofit Terms; Industry Terms: Not Available to Industry
How to cite: pB18cmBFP1A5 was a gift from Patrick Daugherty (Addgene plasmid # 14035 ; http://n2t.net/addgene:14035 ; RRID:Addgene_14035)
