>Addgene plasmid #14035 | pB18cmBFP1A5 | addgene partial sequence | sequence record 20187 | 14035 with pTrcHis-rev
TTGCATGCCTGCAGGTCGACTCTAGAGGATCCCCGGGTACCGGCCACCTTGGCCTTAGTGGTGGTGGTGG
TGGTGTTTGTACAATTCATCCATACCATGGGTAATACCAGCAGCAGTCCTAAATTCTAACAGGACCATGT
GGTCTCTCTTTTCGTTTGGATCTTTGGATAAGGCTGATTGGGTGGATAAGTAATGGTTGTCTGGTAACAA
GACTGGACCATCACCAATTGGAGTATTTTGTTGATAATGGTCAGCTAATTGAACAGAACCATCTTCAATG
TTGTGTCTAATTTTGAAGTTCGCTTTGATACCATTCTTTTGTTTGTCAGCCATGATGTATATATTGTGAG
AGTTGGCGTTGTATTCCAATTTGTGACCTAAAATGTTACCATCTTCTTTAAAATCAATACCTTTTAATTC
GATTCTATTAACTAAGGTATCACCTTCAAACTTGACTTCAGCTCTGGTCTTGTAGTTACCGTCATCTTTG
AAAAAAATAGTTCTTTCTTGAACATAACCTTCTGGCATGGCAGACTTGAAAAAGTCATGTTGTTTCATAT
GATCTGGGTATCTAGAAAAACATTGAACACCATGGCTCAAAGTAGTTACTAAGGTTGGCCATGGAACTGG
CAATTTACC
